Addgene plasmid #173787: pαH-S-GSAS-B.1.351.v3
Purpose: Mammalian expression of SARS-CoV-2 Spike protein South African variant version 3
Depositing lab: Priyamvada Acharya. Depositing organization: Duke University. Publication: Effect of natural mutations of SARS-CoV-2 on spike structure, conformation, and antigenicity. Gobeil SM, Janowska K, McDowell S, Mansouri K, Parks R, Stalls V, Kopp MF, Manne K, Li D, Wiehe K, Saunders KO, Edwards RJ, Korber B, Haynes BF, Henderson R, Acharya P. Science. 2021 Jun 24. pii: science.abi6226. doi: 10.1126/science.abi6226. PubMed 34168071.
Backbone
  Vector backbone: pαH
  Backbone size w/o insert (bp): 4746
  Vector type: Mammalian Expression
Growth in bacteria
  Bacterial resistance: Ampicillin, 100 μg/mL
  Growth temperature: 37°C
  Growth strain: DH5alpha
  Copy number: High Copy
Gene/Insert
  Gene/Insert name: Spike (S-GSAS-B.1.351 variant version 3)
  Species: Severe acute respiratory syndrome coronavirus 2
  Insert size (bp): 3624
  Mutation: Ectodomain (AAs 1-1208); 682-685 (furin site = RRAR) replaced with GSAS; D614G; N501Y; K417N; E484K; L18F; D80A; D215G; R246I; A701V;L242H
  Entrez Gene: S (a.k.a. GU280_gp02, spike glycoprotein)
  Tag / fusion protein: HRV3C cleavage site, 8X His tag, 2X Strep-Tag II (C terminal on backbone)
  Cloning method: Gibson Cloning
  Sequencing primers: 5′ n/a
Resource information
  A portion of this plasmid was derived from a plasmid made by: Jason McLellan
Terms and licenses: Academic/Nonprofit Terms; Industry Terms: Not Available to Industry
How to cite: pαH-S-GSAS-B.1.351.v3 was a gift from Priyamvada Acharya (Addgene plasmid # 173787 ; http://n2t.net/addgene:173787 ; RRID:Addgene_173787)
