[The description below was written by a language model from this plasmid's Addgene catalogue record and pLannotate feature annotations shown in this document.]
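Description:
pαH-S-GSAS-B.1.351.v3 is a mammalian expression plasmid built on the pαH backbone for producing a soluble SARS-CoV-2 spike ectodomain carrying mutations of the B.1.351 (South African) lineage, designated "version 3". It is maintained in E. coli as a high-copy plasmid through a ColE1/pUC-type origin and selected with ampicillin via the β-lactamase gene and its native promoter. Remnants of lac regulatory sequence (lac promoter, operator, CAP site and a lacI fragment) are backbone carry-over with no evident role in expression of the insert.

Transcription in mammalian cells is driven by a CAG-type arrangement: the CMV immediate-early enhancer, the chicken β-actin promoter and a chimeric β-actin/β-globin intron, with termination at a rabbit β-globin polyadenylation signal. The short globin "CDS" fragments flagged on either side of the insert are most likely untranslated β-globin sequences belonging to this cassette rather than expressed proteins. The spike insert encodes residues 1–1208, omitting the transmembrane and cytoplasmic regions. The furin cleavage site RRAR (682–685) is replaced by GSAS so that S1 and S2 are not cleaved apart. It also carries D614G together with L18F, D80A, D215G, L242H, R246I, K417N, E484K, N501Y and A701V. According to the record, the C terminus is fused to an HRV3C protease site, an 8X His tag and a 2X Strep-Tag II, supplied by the backbone, allowing affinity purification and tag removal. The automated annotation marks only one Strep-Tag II copy and does not label the sequence between the spike end and that tag. The associated study used such constructs to examine how natural mutations affect spike structure, conformation and antigenicity.
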