Features (pLannotate 1.2.2; 15 found; start..end, strand, type, name):
      5..384     +  enhancer       CMV enhancer: human cytomegalovirus immediate early enhancer
    386..662     +  promoter       chicken β-actin promoter: No description available
    663..1679    +  intron         chimeric intron: chimera between introns from chicken β-actin and rabbit β-globin
   1677..1754    +  CDS            HBBC_AMMLE (fragment): Experimental evidence at protein level: Swiss-Prot protein existence level 1. Involved in oxygen transport from the lung to the various peripheral tissues. From Ammotragus lervia (Barbary sheep) (Antilope lervia).
   1767..5390    +  CDS            S (fragment): SPIKE_SARS2 - Experimental evidence at protein level: Swiss-Prot protein existence level 1. [Spike glycoprotein]: May down-regulate host tetherin (BST2) by lysosomal degradation, thereby counteracting its antiviral activity. From Severe acute respiratory syndrome coronavirus 2 (2019-nCoV) (SARS-CoV-2).
   5607..5630    +  CDS            Strep-Tag II: peptide that binds Strep-Tactin®, an engineered form of streptavidin
   5652..5726    +  CDS            HBB (fragment): HBB_PONPY - Experimental evidence at transcript level: Swiss-Prot protein existence level 2. Involved in oxygen transport from the lung to the various peripheral tissues. From Pongo pygmaeus (Bornean orangutan).
   5797..5852    +  polyA_signal   β-globin poly(A) signal: rabbit β-globin polyadenylation signal (Gil and Proudfoot, 1987)
   6237..6253    -  protein_bind   lac operator: The lac repressor binds to the lac operator to inhibit transcription in E. coli. This inhibition can be relieved by adding lactose or isopropyl-β-D-thiogalactopyranoside (IPTG). lac repressor encoded by lacI
   6261..6291    -  promoter       lac promoter: promoter for the E. coli lac operon
   6306..6327    -  protein_bind   CAP binding site: CAP binding activates transcription in the presence of cAMP. E. coli catabolite activator protein
   6343..6444    -  CDS            lacI (fragment): LACI_ECOLI - Experimental evidence at protein level: Swiss-Prot protein existence level 1. Repressor of the lactose operon. Binds allolactose as an inducer. From Escherichia coli (strain K12).
   6627..7215    -  rep_origin     ori: high-copy-number ColE1/pMB1/pBR322/pUC origin of replication
   7386..8246    -  CDS            AmpR: β-lactamase; bla; confers resistance to ampicillin, carbenicillin, and related antibiotics
   8247..8351    -  promoter       AmpR promoter: bla
>Addgene plasmid #173787 | pαH-S-GSAS-B.1.351.v3 | addgene full sequence | sequence record 340760 | Addgene NGS Result
GGTCGACATTGATTATTGACTAGTTATTAATAGTAATCAATTACGGGGTCATTAGTTCATAGCCCATATA
TGGAGTTCCGCGTTACATAACTTACGGTAAATGGCCCGCCTGGCTGACCGCCCAACGACCCCCGCCCATT
GACGTCAATAATGACGTATGTTCCCATAGTAACGCCAATAGGGACTTTCCATTGACGTCAATGGGTGGAG
TATTTACGGTAAACTGCCCACTTGGCAGTACATCAAGTGTATCATATGCCAAGTACGCCCCCTATTGACG
TCAATGACGGTAAATGGCCCGCCTGGCATTATGCCCAGTACATGACCTTATGGGACTTTCCTACTTGGCA
GTACATCTACGTATTAGTCATCGCTATTACCATGGTCGAGGTGAGCCCCACGTTCTGCTTCACTCTCCCC
ATCTCCCCCCCCTCCCCACCCCCAATTTTGTATTTATTTATTTTTTAATTATTTTGTGCAGCGATGGGGG
CGGGGGGGGGGGGGGNCGCGCGCCAGGSGGGGSGGGGSGGGGCGRGGGGSGGGGSGGGGCGAGGCGGAGA
GGTGCGGCGGCAGCCAATCAGAGCGGCGCGCTCCGAAAGTTTCCTTTTATGGCGAGGCGGCGGCGGCGGC
GGCCCTATAAAAAGCGAAGCGCGCGGCGGGCGGGAGTCGCTGCGCGCTGCCTTCGCCCCGTGCCCCGCTC
CGCCGCCGCCTCGCGCCGCCCGCCCCGGCTCTGACTGACCGCGTTACTCCCACAGGTGAGCGGGCGGGAC
GGCCCTTCTCCTCCGGGCTGTAATTAGCGCTTGGTTTAATGACGGCTTGTTTCTTTTCTGTGGCTGCGTG
AAAGCCTTGAGGGGCTCCGGGAGGGCCCTTTGTGCGGGGGGAGCGGCTCGGGGGGTGCGTGCGTGTGTGT
GTGCGTGGGGAGCGCCGCGTGCGGCTCCGCGCTGCCCGGCGGCTGTGAGCGCTGCGGGCGCGGCGCGGGG
CTTTGTGCGCTCCGCAGTGTGCGCGAGGGGAGCGCGGCCGGGGGCGGTGCCCCGCGGTGCGGGGGGGGCT
GCGAGGGGAACAAAGGCTGCGTGCGGGGTGTGTGCGTGGGGGGGTGAGCAGGGGGTGTGGGCGCGTCGGT
CGGGCTGCAACCCCCCCTGCACCCCCCTCCCCGAGTTGCTGAGCACGGCCCGGCTTCGGGTGCGGGGCTC
CGTACGGGGCGTGGCGCGGGGCTCGCCGTGCCGGGCGGGGGGTGGCGGCAGGTGGGGGTGCCGGGCGGGG
CGGGGCCGCCTCGGGCCGGGGAGGGCTCGGGGGAGGGGCGCGGCGGCCCCCGGAGCGCCGGCGGCTGTCG
AGGCGCGGCGAGCCGCAGCCATTGCCTTTTATGGTAATCGTGCGAGAGGGCGCAGGGACTTCCTTTGTCC
CAAATCTGTGCGGAGCCGAAATCTGGGAGGCGCCGCCGCACCCCCTCTAGCGGGCGCGGGGCGAAGCGGT
GCGGCGCCGGCAGGAAGGAAATGGGCGGGGAGGGCCTTCGTGCGTCGCCGCGCCGCCGTCCCCTTCTCCC
TCTCCAGCCTCGGGGCTGTCCGCGGGGGGACGGCTGCCTTCGGGGGGGACGGGGCAGGGCGGGGTTCGGC
TTCTGGCGTGTGACCGGCGGCTCTAGCGCCTCTGCTAACCATGTTCATGCCTTCTTCTTTTTCCTACAGC
TCCTGGGCAACGTGCTGGTTGTTGTGCTGTCTCATCATTTTGGCAAAGAATTGCGGCCGTCTCAGGCCGA
GTTCGGTACCGCCACCATGTTCGTGTTCCTGGTGCTCCTGCCTCTGGTGAGCAGCCAGTGCGTGAACTTC
ACCACCCGAACCCAGCTCCCACCAGCCTACACCAACAGCTTTACACGGGGCGTGTACTACCCTGACAAGG
TGTTCAGATCTAGCGTCCTGCACAGCACTCAGGACCTCTTCCTGCCGTTCTTCAGCAACGTGACATGGTT
CCACGCCATCCACGTGAGCGGCACAAACGGAACCAAGCGGTTTGCTAACCCCGTCCTGCCATTCAATGAT
GGAGTTTACTTCGCCAGTACCGAGAAGAGTAACATCATCCGGGGCTGGATCTTCGGCACCACCCTGGATA
GCAAAACACAGAGCCTCCTGATCGTGAACAATGCCACGAACGTCGTGATCAAGGTGTGCGAGTTCCAGTT
TTGCAATGATCCTTTCCTGGGTGTGTACTACCACAAGAACAACAAGAGCTGGATGGAAAGCGAGTTCAGA
GTCTACAGCAGCGCCAACAACTGCACATTCGAGTACGTCTCTCAGCCTTTTCTGATGGACCTTGAGGGGA
AACAAGGCAACTTCAAGAACCTGAGAGAATTCGTGTTCAAGAACATCGACGGCTACTTCAAAATCTACTC
CAAGCACACACCCATCAACCTGGTCCGGGGCCTCCCTCAGGGCTTCAGCGCCCTGGAACCCCTGGTCGAC
CTGCCCATAGGCATCAACATAACGCGGTTCCAAACCCTGCACGCCCTGCATATCTCCTACCTGACTCCTG
GCGACAGCAGCAGCGGATGGACCGCCGGAGCTGCAGCCTACTATGTGGGCTACCTGCAACCTAGAACCTT
CCTGCTGAAGTACAACGAGAACGGCACAATCACAGACGCCGTCGACTGCGCCCTGGACCCTCTCTCTGAG
ACAAAGTGCACCCTGAAGTCCTTCACCGTGGAAAAGGGCATCTACCAGACCAGCAACTTCCGGGTGCAGC
CTACAGAGAGCATCGTGCGATTTCCAAACATTACCAACCTCTGCCCCTTCGGCGAGGTGTTTAACGCCAC
AAGATTTGCCTCCGTTTACGCCTGGAATAGAAAGAGAATCAGCAATTGTGTGGCCGACTACTCCGTGCTG
TATAACAGCGCCTCTTTCAGCACCTTCAAGTGCTACGGCGTTTCCCCAACAAAGCTGAATGACCTGTGCT
TCACCAACGTGTACGCCGACTCCTTCGTAATTAGAGGCGATGAGGTGCGGCAGATCGCACCAGGCCAGAC
CGGTAACATCGCTGACTACAACTATAAGCTGCCTGATGATTTTACAGGCTGCGTGATCGCCTGGAACTCT
AACAACCTGGATAGCAAGGTGGGCGGCAACTACAACTACCTGTACCGGCTGTTTCGCAAGTCTAACCTGA
AACCTTTCGAGAGAGACATCTCCACAGAGATCTACCAGGCCGGTTCTACACCTTGTAACGGGGTGAAAGG
CTTCAACTGTTACTTCCCTCTGCAAAGCTACGGCTTCCAGCCTACCTACGGAGTCGGCTACCAGCCATAC
CGGGTGGTCGTGCTGTCCTTCGAGTTACTCCACGCCCCCGCCACCGTCTGCGGTCCTAAGAAGTCCACCA
ATCTGGTTAAGAACAAATGCGTGAACTTCAACTTCAACGGCCTGACCGGGACCGGCGTGCTGACCGAAAG
CAACAAAAAGTTCCTCCCCTTCCAGCAGTTCGGCCGTGATATCGCTGACACCACAGATGCCGTCAGAGAT
CCACAGACCCTGGAAATCCTGGATATTACACCCTGCTCCTTCGGAGGAGTTTCTGTGATCACCCCCGGGA
CCAATACCAGCAACCAGGTGGCTGTGCTGTACCAAGGTGTTAACTGCACCGAGGTTCCTGTGGCCATCCA
CGCCGATCAGCTGACACCTACTTGGAGAGTGTACTCCACTGGCTCCAATGTGTTCCAGACCAGGGCCGGA
TGTCTGATCGGCGCCGAGCACGTGAATAACAGTTACGAGTGCGACATCCCTATCGGCGCCGGCATCTGTG
CCAGCTACCAGACCCAGACAAACAGCCCTGGGTCTGCTTCCTCTGTAGCTAGCCAGAGCATCATCGCCTA
CACCATGAGCCTGGGCGTGGAGAACAGCGTGGCCTATTCCAACAACTCTATCGCCATTCCCACCAACTTT
ACAATTAGCGTCACAACAGAGATCCTGCCCGTGAGCATGACCAAGACCAGCGTGGACTGTACAATGTACA
TCTGTGGCGACAGCACTGAATGCAGCAACCTGCTGCTGCAATACGGCTCCTTTTGCACCCAACTGAACCG
GGCGCTGACCGGAATCGCCGTGGAACAGGACAAAAATACCCAGGAGGTGTTCGCCCAAGTGAAGCAGATC
TACAAGACCCCACCTATCAAGGACTTCGGCGGCTTTAACTTTAGCCAGATTCTCCCTGATCCTTCTAAGC
CTAGCAAGCGGAGCTTTATCGAGGATCTGCTGTTCAACAAGGTCACCCTGGCCGATGCCGGCTTTATCAA
ACAGTATGGCGATTGCCTGGGCGACATAGCCGCCAGAGATCTGATCTGCGCCCAGAAATTCAACGGCCTG
ACAGTTCTCCCACCTCTGCTGACCGACGAGATGATCGCTCAGTACACCTCTGCCCTGCTGGCTGGCACCA
TCACATCTGGGTGGACATTTGGCGCCGGCGCCGCCCTGCAGATCCCCTTTGCCATGCAGATGGCCTATAG
ATTCAACGGAATCGGCGTGACCCAGAACGTGCTGTATGAAAACCAGAAGCTGATCGCTAACCAGTTCAAT
TCTGCCATCGGCAAGATCCAGGACTCCCTCTCCTCTACCGCCAGCGCCCTGGGCAAACTGCAGGACGTGG
TGAATCAGAACGCCCAAGCCCTGAACACCCTGGTGAAGCAGCTCAGCAGCAATTTTGGCGCCATCAGCTC
TGTGCTGAACGATATCCTGTCTAGACTGGACAAGGTGGAAGCCGAAGTCCAGATCGATAGACTGATCACA
GGTAGACTGCAGTCCCTGCAAACCTACGTGACCCAACAGCTGATCAGGGCCGCTGAAATAAGAGCCAGCG
CCAATCTCGCCGCTACCAAGATGTCCGAGTGTGTGCTGGGACAGTCTAAACGCGTTGACTTCTGCGGCAA
AGGCTATCACCTGATGAGCTTCCCCCAGAGCGCGCCGCACGGCGTGGTGTTCCTGCATGTGACATACGTG
CCTGCCCAAGAGAAGAATTTCACAACCGCCCCTGCCATCTGCCACGACGGCAAGGCCCACTTCCCAAGAG
AGGGCGTTTTCGTTTCCAATGGCACACACTGGTTCGTGACACAAAGAAACTTCTACGAACCCCAGATTAT
CACCACCGACAACACCTTCGTGAGTGGCAATTGTGACGTGGTCATCGGAATCGTGAACAACACAGTGTAC
GACCCTCTGCAACCTGAGCTGGACTCTTTTAAGGAAGAGCTGGACAAGTACTTTAAAAACCACACCAGCC
CCGATGTGGACCTGGGCGACATCAGTGGCATTAACGCCAGCGTGGTGAACATCCAAAAGGAAATCGACAG
ACTGAACGAGGTGGCCAAGAACCTGAACGAGTCCCTGATCGACCTGCAGGAGCTCGGCAAATACGAGCAG
GGATCCGGATACATCCCCGAGGCCCCCAGAGATGGCCAGGCCTACGTGCGGAAGGACGGCGAGTGGGTAC
TGCTGAGCACATTCCTGGGCAGATCCCTGGAGGTGCTGTTCCAGGGCCCAGGCCATCACCACCATCACCA
CCATCATAGCGCCTGGTCCCACCCCCAGTTCGAGAAGGGCGGCGGTAGTGGAGGGGGCGGATCTGGCGGC
TCAGCTTGGAGCCACCCCCAGTTCGAAAAGTGATAATGACTCGAGCGATAATTCACTCCTCAGGTGCAGG
CTGCCTATCAGAAGGTGGTGGCTGGTGTGGCCAATGCCCTGGCTCACAAATACCACTGAGATCTTTTTCC
CTCTGCCAAAAATTATGGGGACATCATGAAGCCCCTTGAGCATCTGACTTCTGGCTAATAAAGGAAATTT
ATTTTCATTGCAATAGTGTGTTGGAATTTTTTGTGTCTCTCACTCGGAAGGACATATGGGAGGGCAAATC
ATTTAAAACATCAGAATGAGTATTTGGTTTAGAGTTTGGCAACATATGCCCATATGCTGGCTGCCATGAA
CAAAGGTTGGCTATAAAGAGGTCATCAGTATATGAAACAGCCCCCTGCTGTCCATTCCTTATTCCATAGA
AAAGCCTTGACTTGAGGTTAGATTTTTTTTATATTTTGTTTTGTGTTATTTTTTTCTTTAACATCCCTAA
AATTTTCCTTACATGTTTTACTAGCCAGATTTTTCCTCCTCTCCTGACTACTCCCAGTCATAGCTGTCCC
TCTTCTCTTATGGAGATCCCTCGACCTGCAGCCCAAGCTTGGCGTAATCATGGTCATAGCTGTTTCCTGT
GTGAAATTGTTATCCGCTCACAATTCCACACAACATACGAGCCGGAAGCATAAAGTGTAAAGCCTGGGGT
GCCTAATGAGTGAGCTAACTCACATTAATTGCGTTGCGCTCACTGCCCGCTTTCCAGTCGGGAAACCTGT
CGTGCCAGCGGATCGATCCGCTGCATTAATGAATCGGCCAACGCGCGGGGAGAGGCGGTTTGCGTATTGG
GCGCTCTTCCGCTTCCTCGCTCACTGACTCGCTGCGCTCGGTCGTTCGGCTGCGGCGAGCGGTATCAGCT
CACTCAAAGGCGGTAATACGGTTATCCACAGAATCAGGGGATAACGCAGGAAAGAACATGTGAGCAAAAG
GCCAGCAAAAGGCCAGGAACCGTAAAAAGGCCGCGTTGCTGGCGTTTTTCCATAGGCTCCGCCCCCCTGA
CGAGCATCACAAAAATCGACGCTCAAGTCAGAGGTGGCGAAACCCGACAGGACTATAAAGATACCAGGCG
TTTCCCCCTGGAAGCTCCCTCGTGCGCTCTCCTGTTCCGACCCTGCCGCTTACCGGATACCTGTCCGCCT
TTCTCCCTTCGGGAAGCGTGGCGCTTTCTCATAGCTCACGCTGTAGGTATCTCAGTTCGGTGTAGGTCGT
TCGCTCCAAGCTGGGCTGTGTGCACGAACCCCCCGTTCAGCCCGACCGCTGCGCCTTATCCGGTAACTAT
CGTCTTGAGTCCAACCCGGTAAGACACGACTTATCGCCACTGGCAGCAGCCACTGGTAACAGGATTAGCA
GAGCGAGGTATGTAGGCGGTGCTACAGAGTTCTTGAAGTGGTGGCCTAACTACGGCTACACTAGAAGAAC
AGTATTTGGTATCTGCGCTCTGCTGAAGCCAGTTACCTTCGGAAAAAGAGTTGGTAGCTCTTGATCCGGC
AAACAAACCACCGCTGGTAGCGGTGGTTTTTTTGTTTGCAAGCAGCAGATTACGCGCAGAAAAAAAGGAT
CTCAAGAAGATCCTTTGATCTTTTCTACGGGGTCTGACGCTCAGTGGAACGAAAACTCACGTTAAGGGAT
TTTGGTCATGAGATTATCAAAAAGGATCTTCACCTAGATCCTTTTAAATTAAAAATGAAGTTTTAAATCA
ATCTAAAGTATATATGAGTAAACTTGGTCTGACAGTTACCAATGCTTAATCAGTGAGGCACCTATCTCAG
CGATCTGTCTATTTCGTTCATCCATAGTTGCCTGACTCCCCGTCGTGTAGATAACTACGATACGGGAGGG
CTTACCATCTGGCCCCAGTGCTGCAATGATACCGCGAGACCCACGCTCACCGGCTCCAGATTTATCAGCA
ATAAACCAGCCAGCCGGAAGGGCCGAGCGCAGAAGTGGTCCTGCAACTTTATCCGCCTCCATCCAGTCTA
TTAATTGTTGCCGGGAAGCTAGAGTAAGTAGTTCGCCAGTTAATAGTTTGCGCAACGTTGTTGCCATTGC
TACAGGCATCGTGGTGTCACGCTCGTCGTTTGGTATGGCTTCATTCAGCTCCGGTTCCCAACGATCAAGG
CGAGTTACATGATCCCCCATGTTGTGCAAAAAAGCGGTTAGCTCCTTCGGTCCTCCGATCGTTGTCAGAA
GTAAGTTGGCCGCAGTGTTATCACTCATGGTTATGGCAGCACTGCATAATTCTCTTACTGTCATGCCATC
CGTAAGATGCTTTTCTGTGACTGGTGAGTACTCAACCAAGTCATTCTGAGAATAGTGTATGCGGCGACCG
AGTTGCTCTTGCCCGGCGTCAATACGGGATAATACCGCGCCACATAGCAGAACTTTAAAAGTGCTCATCA
TTGGAAAACGTTCTTCGGGGCGAAAACTCTCAAGGATCTTACCGCTGTTGAGATCCAGTTCGATGTAACC
CACTCGTGCACCCAACTGATCTTCAGCATCTTTTACTTTCACCAGCGTTTCTGGGTGAGCAAAAACAGGA
AGGCAAAATGCCGCAAAAAAGGGAATAAGGGCGACACGGAAATGTTGAATACTCATACTCTTCCTTTTTC
AATATTATTGAAGCATTTATCAGGGTTATTGTCTCATGAGCGGATACATATTTGAATGTATTTAGAAAAA
TAAACAAATAGGGGTTCCGCGCACATTTCCCCGAAAAGTGCCACCTG
